Addgene plasmid #244041: mito_mCherry_MoonTag
Purpose: anchoring mCherry-1x gp41MoonTag to the mitochondrial membrane
Depositing lab: Markus Affolter. Depositing organization: University of Basel. Publication: Protein manipulation using single copies of short peptide tags in cultured cells and in Drosophila melanogaster. Vigano MA, Ell CM, Kustermann MMM, Aguilar G, Matsuda S, Zhao N, Stasevich TJ, Affolter M, Pyrowolakis G. Development. 2021 Mar 16;148(6):dev191700. doi: 10.1242/dev.191700. PubMed 33593816.
Backbone
  Vector backbone: pcDNA4TO
  Vector type: Mammalian Expression
Growth in bacteria
  Bacterial resistance: Ampicillin, 100 μg/mL
  Growth temperature: 37°C
  Growth strain: DH5alpha
  Copy number: High Copy
Gene/Insert
  Gene/Insert name: CISD1-mCherry-MoonTag
  Species: H. sapiens (human)
  Tag / fusion protein: MoonTag (gp41) (C terminal on insert)
  Cloning method: Restriction Enzyme; 5′ cloning site Unknown (unknown if destroyed)
Terms and licenses: Academic/Nonprofit Terms; Industry Terms: Not Available to Industry
How to cite: mito_mCherry_MoonTag was a gift from Markus Affolter (Addgene plasmid # 244041 ; http://n2t.net/addgene:244041 ; RRID:Addgene_244041)
