[The description below was written by a language model from this plasmid's Addgene catalogue record and pLannotate feature annotations shown in this document.]
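Description:
mito_mCherry_MoonTag is a mammalian expression plasmid built on the pcDNA4TO backbone, about 6.1 kb in the sequenced record. It is maintained in E. coli through a high-copy ColE1/pUC-type origin with ampicillin selection from the β-lactamase gene. The backbone also carries an f1 phage origin. For selection in mammalian cells there is a bleomycin/Zeocin resistance cassette (Sh ble) placed behind both the SV40 early promoter and the bacterial EM7 promoter and ending in an SV40 polyadenylation signal, so the marker can work in either host.

The payload is driven by the CMV immediate-early enhancer and promoter. Directly downstream lie two short sequences annotated as tet operator-containing fragments, consistent with the tetracycline-operator design of this backbone: expression would be constitutive in ordinary cells and repressible only where a Tet repressor is supplied. The open reading frame begins with a fragment of human CISD1, an outer mitochondrial membrane protein, which serves here as the mitochondrial anchor. It is fused to the monomeric red fluorescent protein mCherry, and the transcript ends at the bGH polyadenylation signal. According to the catalogue entry, a single copy of the gp41-derived MoonTag peptide sits at the C terminus. The feature table does not annotate this tag, although there is unannotated sequence between mCherry and the polyA signal where it would be expected.

The stated purpose is to tether mCherry carrying one MoonTag copy to the mitochondrial membrane. Such a visible, fixed-location bait is suited to testing whether a MoonTag-binding protein is recruited to mitochondria, in line with the associated work on manipulating proteins through single short peptide tags.
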