Features (pLannotate 1.2.2; 23 found; start..end, strand, type, name):
     28..80      -  misc_feature   bom (fragment): basis of mobility region from pBR322
    235..614     +  enhancer       CMV enhancer: human cytomegalovirus immediate early enhancer
    615..818     +  promoter       CMV promoter: human cytomegalovirus (CMV) immediate early promoter
    820..839     +  promoter       PLtetO-1 promoter (fragment): modified phage lambda PL promoter with tet operator sites (Lutz and Bujard, 1997)
    841..860     +  promoter       PLtetO-1 promoter (fragment): modified phage lambda PL promoter with tet operator sites (Lutz and Bujard, 1997)
    868..901     +  promoter       TRE3GV promoter (fragment): 3rd-generation Tet-responsive promoter that can be activated by binding of Tet-On® 3G, optimized for retroviral and lentiviral vectors
   1008..1184    +  CDS            CISD1 (fragment): CISD1_HUMAN - Also known as C10orf70, ZCD1. Experimental evidence at protein level: Swiss-Prot protein existence level 1. Plays a key role in regulating maximal capacity for electron transport and oxidative phosphorylation (By similarity). May be involved in Fe-S cluster shuttling and/or in redox reactions. From Homo sapiens (Human).
   1212..1916    +  CDS            mCherry: mCherry is a basic (constitutively fluorescent) red fluorescent protein published in 2004, derived from Discosoma sp.. It is reported to be a very rapidly-maturing monomer with low acid sensitivity.
   2109..2333    +  polyA_signal   bGH poly(A) signal: bovine growth hormone polyadenylation signal
   2337..2358    +  promoter       SV40 promoter (fragment): SV40 enhancer and early promoter
   2379..2807    +  rep_origin     f1 ori (sequence partly withheld): f1 bacteriophage origin of replication; arrow indicates direction of (+) strand synthesis
   2821..3150    +  promoter       SV40 promoter: SV40 enhancer and early promoter
   3198..3245    +  promoter       EM7 promoter: synthetic bacterial promoter&nbsp
   3264..3638    +  CDS            BleoR: antibiotic-binding protein; Sh ble from Streptoalloteichus hindustanus; confers resistance to bleomycin, phleomycin, and Zeocin™
   3648..3773    +  CDS            ble (fragment): BLE_KLEPN - Experimental evidence at protein level: Swiss-Prot protein existence level 1. Binding protein with a strong affinity to the bleomycin family of antibiotics. Binds to CL990; an antimitotic-antibiotic compound. From Klebsiella pneumoniae.
   3768..3889    +  polyA_signal   SV40 poly(A) signal: SV40 polyadenylation signal
   3962..3978    -  protein_bind   lac operator: The lac repressor binds to the lac operator to inhibit transcription in E. coli. This inhibition can be relieved by adding lactose or isopropyl-β-D-thiogalactopyranoside (IPTG). lac repressor encoded by lacI
   3986..4016    -  promoter       lac promoter: promoter for the E. coli lac operon
   4031..4052    -  protein_bind   CAP binding site: CAP binding activates transcription in the presence of cAMP. E. coli catabolite activator protein
   4065..4157    -  CDS            lacI (fragment): lac repressor; lacI; The lac repressor binds to the lac operator to inhibit transcription in E. coli. This inhibition can be relieved by adding lactose or isopropyl-β-D-thiogalactopyranoside (IPTG).
   4340..4928    -  rep_origin     ori: high-copy-number ColE1/pMB1/pBR322/pUC origin of replication
   5099..5959    -  CDS            AmpR: β-lactamase; bla; confers resistance to ampicillin, carbenicillin, and related antibiotics
   5960..6064    -  promoter       AmpR promoter: bla
>Addgene plasmid #244041 | mito_mCherry_MoonTag | addgene full sequence | sequence record 491008 | Addgene NGS Result
GACGGATCGGGAGATCTCCCGATCCCCTATGGTGCACTCTCAGTACAATCTGCTCTGATGCCGCATAGTT
AAGCCAGTATCTGCTCCCTGCTTGTGTGTTGGAGGTCGCTGAGTAGTGCGCGAGCAAAATTTAAGCTACA
ACAAGGCAAGGCTTGACCGACAATTGCATGAAGAATCTGCTTAGGGTTAGGCGTTTTGCGCTGCTTCGCG
ATGTACGGGCCAGATATACGCGTTGACATTGATTATTGACTAGTTATTAATAGTAATCAATTACGGGGTC
ATTAGTTCATAGCCCATATATGGAGTTCCGCGTTACATAACTTACGGTAAATGGCCCGCCTGGCTGACCG
CCCAACGACCCCCGCCCATTGACGTCAATAATGACGTATGTTCCCATAGTAACGCCAATAGGGACTTTCC
ATTGACGTCAATGGGTGGAGTATTTACGGTAAACTGCCCACTTGGCAGTACATCAAGTGTATCATATGCC
AAGTACGCCCCCTATTGACGTCAATGACGGTAAATGGCCCGCCTGGCATTATGCCCAGTACATGACCTTA
TGGGACTTTCCTACTTGGCAGTACATCTACGTATTAGTCATCGCTATTACCATGGTGATGCGGTTTTGGC
AGTACATCAATGGGCGTGGATAGCGGTTTGACTCACGGGGATTTCCAAGTCTCCACCCCATTGACGTCAA
TGGGAGTTTGTTTTGGCACCAAAATCAACGGGACTTTCCAAAATGTCGTAACAACTCCGCCCCATTGACG
CAAATGGGCGGTAGGCGTGTACGGTGGGAGGTCTATATAAGCAGAGCTCTCCCTATCAGTGATAGAGATC
TCCCTATCAGTGATAGAGATCGTCGACGAGCTCGTTTAGTGAACCGTCAGATCGCCTGGAGACGCCATCC
ACGCTGTTTTGACCTCCATAGAAGACACCGGGACCGATCCAGCCTCCGGACTCTAGCGTTTAAACTTAAG
CTTGGTACCGAGCTCGGATCCGCCACCATGAGTCTGACTTCCAGTTCCAGCGTACGAGTTGAATGGATCG
CAGCAGTTACCATTGCTGCTGGGACAGCTGCAATTGGTTATCTAGCTTACAAAAGATTTTATGTTAAAGA
TCATCGAAATAAAGCTATGATAAACCTTCACATCCAGAAAGACAACCCCAAGATAGTACATGCTGGAAGC
TTACCGGTCGCCGAATTCGGTGTGAGCAAGGGCGAGGAGGATAACATGGCCATCATCAAGGAGTTCATGC
GCTTCAAGGTGCACATGGAGGGCTCCGTGAACGGCCACGAGTTCGAGATCGAGGGCGAGGGCGAGGGCCG
CCCCTACGAGGGCACCCAGACCGCCAAGCTGAAGGTGACCAAGGGTGGCCCCCTGCCCTTCGCCTGGGAC
ATCCTGTCCCCTCAGTTCATGTACGGCTCCAAGGCCTACGTGAAGCACCCCGCCGACATCCCCGACTACT
TGAAGCTGTCCTTCCCCGAGGGCTTCAAGTGGGAGCGCGTGATGAACTTCGAGGACGGCGGCGTGGTGAC
CGTGACCCAGGACTCCTCCCTGCAGGACGGCGAGTTCATCTACAAGGTGAAGCTGCGCGGCACCAACTTC
CCCTCCGACGGCCCCGTAATGCAGAAGAAGACCATGGGCTGGGAGGCCTCCTCCGAGCGGATGTACCCCG
AGGACGGCGCCCTGAAGGGCGAGATCAAGCAGAGGCTGAAGCTGAAGGACGGCGGCCACTACGACGCTGA
GGTCAAGACCACCTACAAGGCCAAGAAGCCCGTGCAGCTGCCCGGCGCCTACAACGTCAACATCAAGTTG
GACATCACCTCCCACAACGAGGACTACACCATCGTGGAACAGTACGAACGCGCCGAGGGCCGCCACTCCA
CCGGCGGCATGGACGAGCTGTACAAGGGTGGTGGTGGCGCGGCCGCAGATCGATCGATCACGCGTGCCAC
CATGACTAGTTTTGTACAAAGCGGTCCGAAGAACGAGCAGGAACTGCTGGAGCTGGACAAATGGGCCTCT
CTGGGCCGCGGTAAACATATGGATCGATCATAATACTCGAGTCTAGAGGGCCCGTTTAAACCCGCTGATC
AGCCTCGACTGTGCCTTCTAGTTGCCAGCCATCTGTTGTTTGCCCCTCCCCCGTGCCTTCCTTGACCCTG
GAAGGTGCCACTCCCACTGTCCTTTCCTAATAAAATGAGGAAATTGCATCGCATTGTCTGAGTAGGTGTC
ATTCTATTCTGGGGGGTGGGGTGGGGCAGGACAGCAAGGGGGAGGATTGGGAAGACAATAGCAGGCATGC
TGGGGATGCGGTGGGCTCTATGGCTTCTGAGGCGGAAAGAACCAGCTGGGGCTCTAGGGGGTATCCCC
[124 nt withheld, positions 2379-2502]
C
[91 nt withheld, positions 2504-2594]
A
[49 nt withheld, positions 2596-2644]
CCTTTGACGTTGGAGTCCACGTTCTTT
[37 nt withheld, positions 2672-2708]
ACCCTATCTCGGTCTATTCTTTTGATTTATAAGGGATTTTGCCGATTTCGGCCTATTGGTTAAAAAATGA
GCTGATTTAACAAAAATTTAACGCGAATTAATTCTGTGGAATGTGTGTCAGTTAGGGTGTGGAAAGTCCC
CAGGCTCCCCAGCAGGCAGAAGTATGCAAAGCATGCATCTCAATTAGTCAGCAACCAGGTGTGGAAAGTC
CCCAGGCTCCCCAGCAGGCAGAAGTATGCAAAGCATGCATCTCAATTAGTCAGCAACCATAGTCCCGCCC
CTAACTCCGCCCATCCCGCCCCTAACTCCGCCCAGTTCCGCCCATTCTCCGCCCCATGGCTGACTAATTT
TTTTTATTTATGCAGAGGCCGAGGCCGCCTCTGCCTCTGAGCTATTCCAGAAGTAGTGAGGAGGCTTTTT
TGGAGGCCTAGGCTTTTGCAAAAAGCTCCCGGGAGCTTGTATATCCATTTTCGGATCTGATCAGCACGTG
TTGACAATTAATCATCGGCATAGTATATCGGCATAGTATAATACGACAAGGTGAGGAACTAAACCATGGC
CAAGTTGACCAGTGCCGTTCCGGTGCTCACCGCGCGCGACGTCGCCGGAGCGGTCGAGTTCTGGACCGAC
CGGCTCGGGTTCTCCCGGGACTTCGTGGAGGACGACTTCGCCGGTGTGGTCCGGGACGACGTGACCCTGT
TCATCAGCGCGGTCCAGGACCAGGTGGTGCCGGACAACACCCTGGCCTGGGTGTGGGTGCGCGGCCTGGA
CGAGCTGTACGCCGAGTGGTCGGAGGTCGTGTCCACGAACTTCCGGGACGCCTCCGGGCCGGCCATGACC
GAGATCGGCGAGCAGCCGTGGGGGCGGGAGTTCGCCCTGCGCGACCCGGCCGGCAACTGCGTGCACTTCG
TGGCCGAGGAGCAGGACTGACACGTGCTACGAGATTTCGATTCCACCGCCGCCTTCTATGAAAGGTTGGG
CTTCGGAATCGTTTTCCGGGACGCCGGCTGGATGATCCTCCAGCGCGGGGATCTCATGCTGGAGTTCTTC
GCCCACCCCAACTTGTTTATTGCAGCTTATAATGGTTACAAATAAAGCAATAGCATCACAAATTTCACAA
ATAAAGCATTTTTTTCACTGCATTCTAGTTGTGGTTTGTCCAAACTCATCAATGTATCTTATCATGTCTG
TATACCGTCGACCTCTAGCTAGAGCTTGGCGTAATCATGGTCATAGCTGTTTCCTGTGTGAAATTGTTAT
CCGCTCACAATTCCACACAACATACGAGCCGGAAGCATAAAGTGTAAAGCCTGGGGTGCCTAATGAGTGA
GCTAACTCACATTAATTGCGTTGCGCTCACTGCCCGCTTTCCAGTCGGGAAACCTGTCGTGCCAGCTGCA
TTAATGAATCGGCCAACGCGCGGGGAGAGGCGGTTTGCGTATTGGGCGCTCTTCCGCTTCCTCGCTCACT
GACTCGCTGCGCTCGGTCGTTCGGCTGCGGCGAGCGGTATCAGCTCACTCAAAGGCGGTAATACGGTTAT
CCACAGAATCAGGGGATAACGCAGGAAAGAACATGTGAGCAAAAGGCCAGCAAAAGGCCAGGAACCGTAA
AAAGGCCGCGTTGCTGGCGTTTTTCCATAGGCTCCGCCCCCCTGACGAGCATCACAAAAATCGACGCTCA
AGTCAGAGGTGGCGAAACCCGACAGGACTATAAAGATACCAGGCGTTTCCCCCTGGAAGCTCCCTCGTGC
GCTCTCCTGTTCCGACCCTGCCGCTTACCGGATACCTGTCCGCCTTTCTCCCTTCGGGAAGCGTGGCGCT
TTCTCATAGCTCACGCTGTAGGTATCTCAGTTCGGTGTAGGTCGTTCGCTCCAAGCTGGGCTGTGTGCAC
GAACCCCCCGTTCAGCCCGACCGCTGCGCCTTATCCGGTAACTATCGTCTTGAGTCCAACCCGGTAAGAC
ACGACTTATCGCCACTGGCAGCAGCCACTGGTAACAGGATTAGCAGAGCGAGGTATGTAGGCGGTGCTAC
AGAGTTCTTGAAGTGGTGGCCTAACTACGGCTACACTAGAAGAACAGTATTTGGTATCTGCGCTCTGCTG
AAGCCAGTTACCTTCGGAAAAAGAGTTGGTAGCTCTTGATCCGGCAAACAAACCACCGCTGGTAGCGGTG
GTTTTTTTGTTTGCAAGCAGCAGATTACGCGCAGAAAAAAAGGATCTCAAGAAGATCCTTTGATCTTTTC
TACGGGGTCTGACGCTCAGTGGAACGAAAACTCACGTTAAGGGATTTTGGTCATGAGATTATCAAAAAGG
ATCTTCACCTAGATCCTTTTAAATTAAAAATGAAGTTTTAAATCAATCTAAAGTATATATGAGTAAACTT
GGTCTGACAGTTACCAATGCTTAATCAGTGAGGCACCTATCTCAGCGATCTGTCTATTTCGTTCATCCAT
AGTTGCCTGACTCCCCGTCGTGTAGATAACTACGATACGGGAGGGCTTACCATCTGGCCCCAGTGCTGCA
ATGATACCGCGAGACCCACGCTCACCGGCTCCAGATTTATCAGCAATAAACCAGCCAGCCGGAAGGGCCG
AGCGCAGAAGTGGTCCTGCAACTTTATCCGCCTCCATCCAGTCTATTAATTGTTGCCGGGAAGCTAGAGT
AAGTAGTTCGCCAGTTAATAGTTTGCGCAACGTTGTTGCCATTGCTACAGGCATCGTGGTGTCACGCTCG
TCGTTTGGTATGGCTTCATTCAGCTCCGGTTCCCAACGATCAAGGCGAGTTACATGATCCCCCATGTTGT
GCAAAAAAGCGGTTAGCTCCTTCGGTCCTCCGATCGTTGTCAGAAGTAAGTTGGCCGCAGTGTTATCACT
CATGGTTATGGCAGCACTGCATAATTCTCTTACTGTCATGCCATCCGTAAGATGCTTTTCTGTGACTGGT
GAGTACTCAACCAAGTCATTCTGAGAATAGTGTATGCGGCGACCGAGTTGCTCTTGCCCGGCGTCAATAC
GGGATAATACCGCGCCACATAGCAGAACTTTAAAAGTGCTCATCATTGGAAAACGTTCTTCGGGGCGAAA
ACTCTCAAGGATCTTACCGCTGTTGAGATCCAGTTCGATGTAACCCACTCGTGCACCCAACTGATCTTCA
GCATCTTTTACTTTCACCAGCGTTTCTGGGTGAGCAAAAACAGGAAGGCAAAATGCCGCAAAAAAGGGAA
TAAGGGCGACACGGAAATGTTGAATACTCATACTCTTCCTTTTTCAATATTATTGAAGCATTTATCAGGG
TTATTGTCTCATGAGCGGATACATATTTGAATGTATTTAGAAAAATAAACAAATAGGGGTTCCGCGCACA
TTTCCCCGAAAAGTGCCACCTGACGTC
